>Addgene plasmid #203929 | pCdOpt-BMX | addgene full sequence | sequence record 414816 | Addgene NGS Result
TCGCGCGTTTCGGTGATGACGGTGAAAACCTCTGACACATGCAGCTCCCGGAGACGGTCACAGCTTGTCT
GTAAGCGGATGCCGGGAGCAGACAAGCCCGTCAGGGCGCGTCAGCGGGTGTTGGCGGGTGTCGGGGCTGG
CTTAACTATGCGGCATCAGAGCAGATTGTACTGAGAGTGCACCAAATGCGGTGTGAAATACCGCACAGAT
GCGTAAGGAGAAAATACCGCATCAGGCGCCATTCGCCATTCAGGCTGCGCAACTGTTGGGAAGGGCGATC
GGTGCGGGCCTCATCGCTATTACGCCAGCTGGCGAAAGGGGGATGTGCTGCAAGGCGATTAAGTTGGGTA
ACGCCAGGGTTTTCCCAGTCACGACGTTGTAAAACGACGGCCAGTGCAACGCGATGACGATGGATAGCGA
TTCATCGATGAGCTGACCCGATCGCCGCCGCCGGAGGGTTGCGTTTGAGACGGGCGACAGATGGCGCGCC
AGATCTGTTTAGCTTGCCTCGTCCCCGCCGGGTCACCCGGCCAGCGACATGGAGGCCCAGAATACCCTCC
TTGACAGTCTTGACGTGCGCAGCTCAGGGGCATGATGTGACTGTCGCCCGTACATTTAGCCCATACATCC
CCATGTATAATCATTTGCATCCATACATTTTGATGGCCGCACGGCGCGAAGCAAAAATTACGGCTCCTCG
CTGCAGACCTGCGAGCAGGGAAACGCTCCCCTCACAGACGCGTTGAATTGTCCCCACGCCGCGCCCCTGT
AGAGAAATATAAAAGGTTAGGATTTGCCACTGAGGTTCTTCTTTCATATACTTCCTTTTAAAATCTTGCT
AGGATACAGTTCTCACATCACATCCGAACATAAACAACCATGGCTAAACTTACAAGTGCTGTACCTGTAT
TAACCGCTAGAGATGTTGCAGGTGCAGTAGAGTTCTGGACTGATCGTTTAGGGTTTAGTAGAGATTTTGT
GGAGGACGATTTTGCAGGTGTTGTACGTGATGATGTGACCTTGTTTATATCTGCTGTTCAAGATCAAGTC
GTACCAGATAATACTTTGGCCTGGGTCTGGGTACGAGGTCTTGATGAGTTGTACGCCGAATGGTCCGAGG
TAGTCAGTACCAATTTTAGAGACGCTTCAGGTCCTGCTATGACCGAGATAGGAGAGCAGCCTTGGGGGAG
AGAGTTTGCTCTTCGTGATCCAGCAGGTAATTGTGTACACTTCGTCGCAGAAGAACAGGACTGATCAGTA
CTGACAATAAAAAGATTCTTGTTTTCAAGAACTTGTCATTTGTATAGTTTTTTTATATTGTAGTTGTTCT
ATTTTAATCAAATGTTAGCGTGATTTATATTTTTTTTCGCCTCGACATCATCTGCCCAGATGCGAAGTTA
AGTGCGCAGAAAGTAATATCATGCGTCAATCGTATGTGAATGCTGGTCGCTATACTGCTGTCGATTCGAT
ACTAACGCCGCCATCCCGAGCTCGAATTCATCGATGATATCAGATCCACTAGTGGCCTATGCGGCCGCGG
ATCTGCCGGTCTCCCTATAGTGAGTCGTATTAATTTCGATAAGCCAGGTTAACCTGCATTAATGAATCAG
TTCTGGACCAGCGAGCTGTGCTGCGACTCGTGGCGTAATCATGGTCATAGCTGTTTCCTGTGTGAAATTG
TTATCCGCTCACAATTCCACACAACATACGAGCCGGAAGCATAAAGTGTAAAGCCTGGGGTGCCTAATGA
GTGAGCTAACTCACATTAATTGCGTTGCGCTCACTGCCCGCTTTCCAGTCGGGAAACCTGTCGTGCCAGC
TGCATTAATGAATCGGCCAACGCGCGGGGAGAGGCGGTTTGCGTATTGGGCGCTCTTCCGCTTCCTCGCT
CACTGACTCGCTGCGCTCGGTCGTTCGGCTGCGGCGAGCGGTATCAGCTCACTCAAAGGCGGTAATACGG
TTATCCACAGAATCAGGGGATAACGCAGGAAAGAACATGTGAGCAAAAGGCCAGCAAAAGGCCAGGAACC
GTAAAAAGGCCGCGTTGCTGGCGTTTTTCCATAGGCTCCGCCCCCCTGACGAGCATCACAAAAATCGACG
CTCAAGTCAGAGGTGGCGAAACCCGACAGGACTATAAAGATACCAGGCGTTTCCCCCTGGAAGCTCCCTC
GTGCGCTCTCCTGTTCCGACCCTGTCGCTTACCGGATACCTGTCCGCCTTTCTCCCTTCGGGAAGCGTGG
CGCTTTCTCATAGCTCACGCTGTAGGTATCTCAGTTCGGTGTAGGTCGTTCGCTCCAAGCTGGGCTGTGT
GCACGAACCCCCCGTTCAGCCCGACCGCTGCGCCTTATCCGGTAACTATCGTCTTGAGTCCAACCCGGTA
AGACACGACTTATCGCCACTGGCAGCAGCCACTGGTAACAGGATTAGCAGAGCGAGGTATGTAGGCGGTG
CTACAGAGTTCTTGAAGTGGTGGCCTAACTACGGCTACACTAGAAGAACAGTATTTGGTATCTGCGCTCT
GCTGAAGCCAGTTACCTTCGGAAAAAGAGTTGGTAGCTCTTGATCCGGCAAACAAACCACCGCTGGTAGC
GGTGGTTTTTTTGTTTGCAAGCAGCAGATTACGCGCAGAAAAAAAGGATCTCAAGAAGATCCTTTGATCT
TTTCTACGGGGTCTGACGCTCAGTGGAACGAAAACTCACGTTAAGGGATTTTGGTCATGAGATTATCAAA
AAGGATCTTCACCTAGATCCTTTTAAATTAAAAATGAAGTTTTAAATCAATCTAAAGTATATATGAGTAA
ACTTGGTCTGACAGTTACCAATGCTTAATCAGTGAGGCACCTATCTCAGCGATCTGTCTATTTCGTTCAT
CCATAGTTGCCTGACTCCCCGTCGTGTAGATAACTACGATACGGGAGGGCTTACCATCTGGCCCCAGTGC
TGCAATGATACCGCGAGACCCACGCTCACCGGCTCCAGATTTATCAGCAATAAACCAGCCAGCCGGAAGG
GCCGAGCGCAGAAGTGGTCCTGCAACTTTATCCGCCTCCATCCAGTCTATTAATTGTTGCCGGGAAGCTA
GAGTAAGTAGTTCGCCAGTTAATAGTTTGCGCAACGTTGTTGCCATTGCTACAGGCATCGTGGTGTCACG
CTCGTCGTTTGGTATGGCTTCATTCAGCTCCGGTTCCCAACGATCAAGGCGAGTTACATGATCCCCCATG
TTGTGCAAAAAAGCGGTTAGCTCCTTCGGTCCTCCGATCGTTGTCAGAAGTAAGTTGGCCGCAGTGTTAT
CACTCATGGTTATGGCAGCACTGCATAATTCTCTTACTGTCATGCCATCCGTAAGATGCTTTTCTGTGAC
TGGTGAGTACTCAACCAAGTCATTCTGAGAATAGTGTATGCGGCGACCGAGTTGCTCTTGCCCGGCGTCA
ATACGGGATAATACCGCGCCACATAGCAGAACTTTAAAAGTGCTCATCATTGGAAAACGTTCTTCGGGGC
GAAAACTCTCAAGGATCTTACCGCTGTTGAGATCCAGTTCGATGTAACCCACTCGTGCACCCAACTGATC
TTCAGCATCTTTTACTTTCACCAGCGTTTCTGGGTGAGCAAAAACAGGAAGGCAAAATGCCGCAAAAAAG
GGAATAAGGGCGACACGGAAATGTTGAATACTCATACTCTACCTTTTTCAATATTATTGAAGCATTTATC
AGGGTTATTGTCTCATGAGCGGATACATATTTGAATGTATTTAGAAAAATAAACAAATAGGGGTTCCGCG
CACATTTCCCCGAAAAGTGCCACCTGACGTCTAAGAAACCATTATTATCATGACATTAACCTATAAAAAT
AGGCGTATCACGAGGCCCTTTCGTC
Features (pLannotate 1.2.2; 14 found; start..end, strand, type, name):
    137..236     +  misc_feature   bom (fragment): basis of mobility region from pBR322
    242..396     -  CDS            lacZα (fragment): LacZα fragment of β-galactosidase; lacZ fragment
    536..879     +  promoter       TEF promoter: Ashbya gossypii TEF promoter
    880..1251    +  CDS            ble: BLE_STRHI - Experimental evidence at protein level: Swiss-Prot protein existence level 1. Binding protein with a strong affinity to the bleomycin family of antibiotics. From Streptoalloteichus hindustanus.
   1260..1457    +  terminator     TEF terminator: Ashbya gossypii TEF terminator
   1554..1572    -  promoter       T7 promoter: promoter for bacteriophage T7 RNA polymerase
   1678..1694    -  protein_bind   lac operator: The lac repressor binds to the lac operator to inhibit transcription in E. coli. This inhibition can be relieved by adding lactose or isopropyl-β-D-thiogalactopyranoside (IPTG). lac repressor encoded by lacI
   1702..1732    -  promoter       lac promoter: promoter for the E. coli lac operon
   1747..1768    -  protein_bind   CAP binding site: CAP binding activates transcription in the presence of cAMP. E. coli catabolite activator protein
   1781..1873    -  CDS            lacI (fragment): lac repressor; lacI; The lac repressor binds to the lac operator to inhibit transcription in E. coli. This inhibition can be relieved by adding lactose or isopropyl-β-D-thiogalactopyranoside (IPTG).
   2056..2644    -  rep_origin     ori: high-copy-number ColE1/pMB1/pBR322/pUC origin of replication
   2815..3675    -  CDS            AmpR: β-lactamase; bla; confers resistance to ampicillin, carbenicillin, and related antibiotics
   3676..3780    -  promoter       AmpR promoter: bla
   3875..35      +  CDS            rop (fragment) (across the origin): Rop protein, which maintains plasmids at low copy number; rop
