[The description below was written by a language model from this plasmid's Addgene catalogue record and pLannotate feature annotations shown in this document.]
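Description:
pCdOpt-BMX is a small bacterial cloning plasmid built on the pUCIDT backbone that serves as a template source for a yeast drug resistance cassette rather than as a self-replicating yeast vector. No yeast origin, centromere or auxotrophic marker is annotated. In E. coli it is maintained through a high-copy ColE1/pUC-type origin and selected with ampicillin via the β-lactamase gene and its native promoter. The remaining backbone annotations are vestigial cloning-vector elements: fragments of lacZα, lacI, rop and bom, the lac promoter, operator and CAP site, and a T7 promoter. The catalogue lists the total size as 2,752 bp, identical to the stated backbone size, whereas the sequenced record is 3,875 nt, so the catalogue figure evidently omits the insert.

The payload is the BleMX cassette, roughly 0.9 kb. It consists of the ble open reading frame from Streptoalloteichus hindustanus, which encodes a protein that binds bleomycin-family antibiotics and so confers resistance to zeocin. The coding sequence was synthesized with codons optimized for Candida albicans and other CTG-clade species, where the CTG codon is read differently from the standard code. It is flanked by a TEF promoter and TEF terminator, annotated as the Ashbya gossypii versions typical of MX-style cassettes, which drive expression in yeast.

According to the record, the cassette is intended for generating gene deletions in C. glabrata, C. auris, C. albicans or S. cerevisiae, with zeocin selection of transformants. MX-type cassettes of this kind are usually amplified with flanking homology to replace a target locus, although the record does not describe the procedure.
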