Addgene plasmid #203929: pCdOpt-BMX
Purpose: This plasmid contains a codon optimized BleMX drug resistance cassette for generating gene deletions in C. glabrata, C. auris, C. albicans or S. cerevisiae
Depositing lab: Scott Briggs. Depositing organization: Purdue University. Publication: An expanded toolkit of drug resistance cassettes for Candida glabrata, Candida auris, and Candida albicans leads to new insights into the ergosterol pathway. Gregor JB, Gutierrez-Schultz VA, Hoda S, Baker KM, Saha D, Burghaze MG, Vazquez C, Burgei KE, Briggs SD. mSphere. 2023 Nov 6:e0031123. doi: 10.1128/msphere.00311-23. PubMed 37929964.
Backbone
  Vector backbone: pUCIDT
  Backbone size w/o insert (bp): 2752
  Total vector size (bp): 2752
  Vector type: Yeast Expression
  Selectable markers: Zeocin
Growth in bacteria
  Bacterial resistance: Ampicillin, 100 μg/mL
  Growth temperature: 37°C
  Growth strain: DH5alpha
  Copy number: Unknown
Gene/Insert
  Gene/Insert name: BleMX
  Species: Streptoalloteichus hindustanus
  Insert size (bp): 922
  Mutation: BleMX was codon optimized for Candida albicans or other CTG clade Candida species
  Cloning method: Unknown
  Sequencing primers: 5′ M13; 3′ M13
Resource information
  A portion of this plasmid was derived from a plasmid made by: Codon Optimized BleMX was gene synthesized by IDT and generated by inserting in pUCIDT vector.
Terms and licenses: Academic/Nonprofit Terms; Industry Terms: Not Available to Industry
Depositor comments: The BleMX is codon optimized for Candida albicans and the TEF1 promoter and TEF1 terminator is used for expression in yeast.
How to cite: pCdOpt-BMX was a gift from Scott Briggs (Addgene plasmid # 203929 ; http://n2t.net/addgene:203929 ; RRID:Addgene_203929)
